>Addgene plasmid #26161 | pMV306hsp+LuxG13 | addgene full sequence | sequence record 258629 | Addgene NGS Result
ATGATGGGGCGATTCAGGCCTGGTATGAGTCAGCAACACCTTCTTCACGAGGCAGACCTCACTAGTTCCA
TGAGCGTCAGACCCCGTAGAAAAGATCAAAGGATCTTCTTGAGATCCTTTTTTTCTGCGCGTAATCTGCT
GCTTGCAAACAAAAAAACCACCGCTACCAGCGGTGGTTTGTTTGCCGGATCAAGAGCTACCAACTCTTTT
TCCGAAGGTAACTGGCTTCAGCAGAGCGCAGATACCAAATACTGTCCTTCTAGTGTAGCCGTAGTTAGGC
CACCACTTCAAGAACTCTGTAGCACCGCCTACATACCTCGCTCTGCTAATCCTGTTACCAGTGGCTGCTG
CCAGTGGCGATAAGTCGTGTCTTACCGGGTTGGACTCAAGACGATAGTTACCGGATAAGGCGCAGCGGTC
GGGCTGAACGGGGGGTTCGTGCACACAGCCCAGCTTGGAGCGAACGACCTACACCGAACTGAGATACCTA
CAGCGTGAGCTATGAGAAAGCGCCACGCTTCCCGAGGGGAGAAAGGCGGACAGGTATCCGGTAAGCGGCA
GGGTCGGAACAGGAGAGCGCACGAGGGAGCTTCCAGGGGGAAACGCCTGGTATCTTTATAGTCCTGTCGG
GTTTCGCCACCTCTGACTTGAGCGTCGATTTTTGTGATGCTCGTCAGGGGGGCGGAGCCTATGGAAAAAC
GCCAGCAACGCGGCCTTTTTACGGTTCCTGGCCTTTTGCTGGCCTTTTGCTCACATGTTCTTTCCTGCGT
TATCCCCTGATTCTGTGGATAACCGTATTACCGCCTTTGAGTGAGCTGATACCGCTCGCCGCAGCCGAAC
GACCGAGCGCAACGCGTGCGGCCGCTCTAGACGGTGACCACAACGCGCCCGCTTTGATCGGGGACGTCTG
CGGCCGACCATTTACGGGTCTTGTTGTCGTTGGCGGTCATGGGCCGAACATACTCACCCGGATCGGAGGG
CCGAGGACAAGGTCGAACGAGGGGCATGACCCGGTGCGGGGCTTCTTGCACTCGGCATAGGCGAGTGCTA
AGAATAACGTTGGCACTCGCGACCGGTGAGTGCTAGGTCGGGACGGTGAGGCCAGGCCCGTCGTCGCAGC
GAGTGGCAGCGAGGACAACTTGAGCCGTCCGTCGCGGGCACTGCGCCCGGCCAGCGTAAGTAGCGGGGTT
GCCGTCACCCGGTGACCCCCGTTTCATCCCCGATCCGGAGGAATCACTTCGCAATGGCCAAGACAATTGC
GGATCCCCCGGGCTGCAGGAATTCGAATGGCCATGGGACGTCGACCTGAGGTAATTATAACCCGGGCCCT
ATATATGGATCCAATTCGTCGACAGGAGGACTCTCTATGAAATTTGGAAACTTTTTGCTTACATACCAAC
CTCCCCAATTTTCTCAAACAGAGGTAATGAAACGTTTGGTTAAATTAGGTCGCATCTCTGAGGAGTGTGG
TTTTGATACCGTATGGTTACTGGAGCATCATTTCACGGAGTTTGGTTTGCTTGGTAACCCTTATGTCGCT
GCTGCATATTTACTTGGCGCGACTAAAAAATTGAATGTAGGAACTGCCGCTATTGTTCTTCCCACAGCCC
ATCCAGTACGCCAACTTGAAGATGTGAATTTATTGGATCAAATGTCAAAAGGACGATTTCGGTTTGGTAT
TTGCCGAGGGCTTTACAACAAGGACTTTCGCGTATTCGGCACAGATATGAATAACAGTCGCGCCTTAGCG
GAATGCTGGTACGGGCTGATAAAGAATGGCGTGACAGAGGGATATATGGAAGCTGATAATGAACATATCA
AGTTCCATAAGGTAAAAGTAAACCCCGCGGCGTATAGCAGAGGTGGCGCACCGGTTTATGTGGTGGCTGA
ATCAGCTTCGACGACTGAGTGGGCTGCTCAATTTGGCCTACCGATGATATTAAGTTGGATTATAAATACT
AACGAAAAGAAAGCACAACTTGAGCTTTATAATGAAGTGGCTCAAGAATATGGGCACGATATTCATAATA
TCGACCATTGCTTATCATATATAACATCTGTAGATCATGACTCAATTAAAGCGAAAGAGATTTGCCGGAA
ATTTCTGGGGCATTGGTATGATTCTTATGTGAATGCTACGACTATTTTTGATGATTCAGACCAAACAAGA
GGTTATGATTTCAATAAAGGGCAGTGGCGTGACTTTGTATTAAAAGGACATAAAGATACTAATCGCCGTA
TTGATTACAGTTACGAAATCAATCCCGTGGGAACGCCGCAGGAATGTATTGACATAATTCAAAAAGACAT
TGATGCTACAGGAATATCAAATATTTGTTGTGGATTTGAAGCTAATGGAACAGTAGACGAAATTATTGCT
TCCATGAAGCTCTTCCAGTCTGATGTCATGCCATTTCTTAAAGAAAAACAACGTTCGCTATTATATTAGC
TAAGGAGAAAGAAATGAAATTTGGATTGTTCTTCCTTAACTTCATCAATTCAACAACTGTTCAAGAACAA
AGTATAGTTCGCATGCAGGAAATAACGGAGTATGTTGATAAGTTGAATTTTGAACAGATTTTAGTGTATG
AAAATCATTTTTCAGATAATGGTGTTGTCGGCGCTCCTCTGACTGTTTCTGGTTTTCTGCTCGGTTTAAC
AGAGAAAATTAAAATTGGTTCATTAAATCACATCATTACAACTCATCATCCTGTCCGCATAGCGGAGGAA
GCTTGCTTATTGGATCAGTTAAGTGAAGGGAGATTTATTTTAGGGTTTAGTGATTGCGAAAAAAAAGATG
AAATGCATTTTTTTAATCGCCCGGTTGAATATCAACAGCAACTATTTGAAGAGTGTTATGAAATCATTAA
CGATGCTTTAACAACAGGCTATTGTAATCCAGATAACGATTTTTATAGCTTCCCTAAAATATCTGTAAAT
CCCCATGCTTATACGCCAGGCGGACCTCGGAAATATGTAACAGCAACCAGTCATCATATTGTTGAGTGGG
CGGCCAAAAAAGGTATTCCTCTCATCTTTAAGTGGGATGATTCTAATGATGTTAGATATGAATATGCTGA
AAGATATAAAGCCGCTGCGGATAAATATGACGTTGACCTATCAGAGATAGACCATCAGTTAATGATATTA
GTTAACTATAACGAAGATAGTAATAAAGCTAAACAAGAGACGCGTGCATTTATTAGTGATTATGTTCTTG
AAATGCACCCTAATGAAAATTTCGAAAATAAACTTGAAGAAATAATTGCAGAAAACGCTGTCGGAAATTA
TACGGAGTGTATAACTGCGGCTAAGTTGGCAATTGAAAAGTGTGGTGCGAAAAGTGTATTGCTGTCCTTT
GAACCAATGAATGATTTGATGAGCCAAAAAAATGTAATCAATATTGTTGATGATAATATTAAGAAGTACC
ACATGAAATATACCTAATAGGTACCGATCGCCACTAGCGCCGCGGTCGGAATCAGCGCACTGGCCGCCGG
AGCGGTCAGCTACCTGTTGCTGCGCCGCTTCGCTTTCTAGCACCGACGTCCCGGCGCCAGCAGCTACCTC
TCGAGCAAACGTTTTGCGCGCCCGAAAAATAAGTCGTTGCAGAACTTTCATGAATTAGGCCTTGCTGCGC
CCAGGCTCCAGTAGTAGAAATGGAGTCACGGCAGCCCGGTGAAGCCAAGGTCGAACCGGAAGAGAAGGTT
CGTCCTCCCGACCCGGGCACCCAGCACGGCCCCCGGAACCCACGCGGAGTCATAGCCGCGATAATGGCAG
AAGTGTTGCGGGCCTGCGTAATTGCGAAATTCAGATGGTGCCGACGGCCCTTTGGGTGGGGCTGCAGCCA
GAAGGGTCGCAAAAGCGCCGAGGCCAACCCACGCAGCCCACAAATGCACGCTTGGTAACCGAGGTACCAG
GAGGAAGGCAAATATGACTAAAAAAATTTCATTCATTATTAACGGCCAGGTTGAAATCTTTCCCGAAGGT
GATGATTTAGTGCAATCCATTAATTTTGGTGATAATAGTGTTTACCTGCCAATATTGAATGACTCTCATG
TAAAAAACATTATTGATTGTAATGGAAATAACGAATTACGGTTGCATAACATTGTCAATTTTCTCTATAC
GGTAGGGCAAAGATGGAAAAATGAAGAATACTCAAGACGCAGGACATACATTCGTGACTTAAAAAAATAT
ATGGGATATTCAGAAGAAATGGCTAAGCTAGAGGCCAATTGGATATCTATGATTTTATGTTCTAAAGGCG
GCCTTTATGATGTTGTAGAAAATGAACTTGGTTCTCGCCATATCATGGATGAATGGCTACCTCAGGATGA
AAGTTATGTTCGGGCTTTTCCGAAAGGTAAATCTGTACATCTGTTGGCAGGTAATGTTCCATTATCTGGG
ATCATGTCTATATTACGCGCAATTTTAACTAAGAATCAGTGTATTATAAAAACATCGTCAACCGATCCTT
TTACCGCTAATGCATTAGCGTTAAGTTTTATTGATGTAGACCCTAATCATCCGATAACGCGCTCTTTATC
TGTTATATATTGGCCCCACCAAGGTGATACATCACTCGCAAAAGAAATTATGCAACATGCGGATGTTATT
GTCGCTTGGGGAGGGCCAGATGCGATTAATTGGGCGGTAGAGCATGCGCCATCTTATGCTGATGTGATTA
AATTTGGTTCTAAAAAGAGTCTTTGCATTATCGATAATCCTGTTGATTTGACGTCCGCAGCGACAGGTGC
GGCTCATGATGTTTGTTTTTACGATCAGCGAGCTTGTTTTTCTGCCCAAAACATATATTACATGGGAAAT
CATTATGAGGAATTTAAGTTAGCGTTGATAGAAAAACTTAATCTATATGCGCATATATTACCGAATGCCA
AAAAAGATTTTGATGAAAAGGCGGCCTATTCTTTAGTTCAAAAAGAAAGCTTGTTTGCTGGATTAAAAGT
AGAGGTGGATATTCATCAACGTTGGATGATTATTGAGTCAAATGCAGGTGTGGAATTTAATCAACCACTT
GGCAGATGTGTGTACCTTCATCACGTCGATAATATTGAGCAAATATTGCCTTATGTTCAAAAAAATAAGA
CGCAAACCATATCTATTTTTCCTTGGGAGTCATCATTTAAATATCGAGATGCGTTAGCATTAAAAGGTGC
GGAAAGGATTGTAGAAGCAGGAATGAATAACATATTTCGAGTTGGTGGATCTCATGACGGAATGAGACCG
TTGCAACGATTAGTGACATATATTTCTCATGAAAGGCCATCTAACTATACGGCTAAGGATGTTGCGGTTG
AAATAGAACAGACTCGATTCCTGGAAGAAGATAAGTTCCTTGTATTTGTCCCATAATAGGTAAAAAGTAT
GGAAAATGAATCAAAATATAAAACCATCGACCACGTTATTTGTGTTGAAGGAAATAAGAAAATTCATGTT
TGGGAAACGCTGCCAGAAGAAAACAGCCCAAAGAGAAAGAATGCCATTATTATTGCGTCTGGTTTTGCCC
GCAGGATGGATCATTTTGCTGGTCTGGCGGAATATTTATCGCGGAATGGATTTCATGTGATCCGCTATGA
TTCGCTTCACCACGTTGGATTGAGTTCAGGGACAATTGATGAATTTACAATGTCTATAGGAAAGCAGAGC
TTGTTAGCAGTGGTTGATTGGTTAACTACACGAAAAATAAATAACTTCGGTATGTTGGCTTCAAGCTTAT
CTGCGCGGATAGCTTATGCAAGCCTATCTGAAATCAATGCTTCGTTTTTAATCACCGCAGTCGGTGTTGT
TAACTTAAGATATTCTCTTGAAAGAGCTTTAGGGTTTGATTATCTCAGTCTACCCATTAATGAATTGCCG
AATAATCTAGATTTTGAAGGCCATAAATTGGGTGCTGAAGTCTTTGCGAGAGATTGTCTTGATTTTGGTT
GGGAAGATTTAGCTTCTACAATTAATAACATGATGTATCTTGATATACCGTTTATTGCTTTTACTGCAAA
TAACGATAATTGGGTCAAGCAAGATGAAGTTATCACATTGTTATCAAATATTCGTAGTAATCGATGCAAG
ATATATTCTTTGTTAGGAAGTTCGCATGACTTGAGTGAAAATTTAGTGGCCCTGCGCAATTTTTATCAAT
CGGTTACGAAAGCCGCTATCGCGATGGATAATGATCATCTGGATATTGATGTTGATATTACTGAACCGTC
ATTTGAACATTTAACTATTGCGACAGTCAATGAACGCCGAATGAGAATTGAGATTGAAAATCAAGCAATT
TCTCTGTCTTAAAGGATCCTGAGGAGGAAAACAGGTATGACTTCATATGTTGATAAACAAGAAATTACAG
CAAGCTCAGAAATTGATGATTTGATTTTTTCGAGCGATCCATTAGTGTGGTCTTACGACGAGCAGGAAAA
AATCAGAAAGAAACTTGTGCTTGATGCATTTCGTAATCATTATAAACATTGTCGAGAATATCGTCACTAC
TGTCAGGCACACAAAGTAGATGACAATATTACGGAAATTGATGACATACCTGTATTCCCAACATCGGTTT
TTAAGTTTACTCGCTTATTAACTTCTCAGGAAAACGAGATTGAAAGTTGGTTTACCAGTAGCGGCACGAA
TGGTTTAAAAAGTCAGGTGGCGCGTGACAGATTAAGTATTGAGAGACTCTTAGGCTCTGTGAGTTATGGC
ATGAAATATGTTGGTAGTTGGTTTGATCATCAAATAGAATTAGTCAATTTGGGACCAGATAGATTTAATG
CTCATAATATTTGGTTTAAATATGTTATGAGTTTGGTGGAATTGTTATATCCTACGACATTTACCGTAAC
AGAAGAACGAATAGATTTTGTTAAAACATTGAATAGTCTTGAACGAATAAAAAATCAAGGGAAAGATCTT
TGTCTTATTGGTTCGCCATACTTTATTTATTTACTCTGCCATTATATGAAAGATAAAAAAATCTCATTTT
CTGGAGATAAAAGCCTTTATATCATAACCGGAGGCGGCTGGAAAAGTTACGAAAAAGAATCTCTGAAACG
TGATGATTTCAATCATCTTTTATTTGATACTTTCAATCTCAGTGATATTAGTCAGATCCGAGATATATTT
AATCAAGCTGAACTCAACACTTGTTTCTTTGAGGATGAAATGCAGCGTAAACATGTTCCGCCGTGGGTAT
ATGCGCGAGCGCTTGATCCTGAAACGTTGAAACCTGTACCTGATGGAACGCCGGGGTTGATGAGTTATAT
GGATGCGTCAGCAACCAGTTATCCAGCATTTATTGTTACCGATGATGTCGGGATAATTAGCAGAGAATAT
GGTAAGTATCCCGGCGTGCTCGTTGAAATTTTACGTCGCGTCAATACGAGGACGCAGAAAGGGTGTGCTT
TAAGCTTAACCGAAGCGTTTGATAGTTGATATCCATCAAGCTTATCGATGTCGACGTAGTTAACTAGCGT
ACGATCGACTGCCAGGCATCAAATAAAACGAAAGGCTCAGTCGAAAGACTGGGCCTTTCGTTTTATGCCA
TCATGGCCGCGGTGATCAGCTAGAGCCGTGAACGACAGGGCGAACGCCAGCCCGCCGACGGCGAGGGTTC
CGACCGCTGCAACTCCCGGTGCAACCTTGTCCCGGTCTATTCTCTTCACTGCACCAGCTCCAATCTGGTG
TGAATGCCCCTCGTCTGTTCGCGCAGGCGGGGGGCTCTATTCGTTTGTCAGCATCGAAAGTAGCCAGATC
AGGGATGCGTTGCAACCGCGTATGCCCAGGTCAGAAGAGTCGCACAAGAGTTGCAGACCCCTGGAAAGAA
AAATGGCCAGAGGGCGAAAACACCCTCTGACCAGCGGAGCGGGCGACGGGAATCGAACCCGCGTAGCTAG
TTTGGAAGAATGGGTGTCTGCCGACCACATATATGGGCCGGTCAAGATAGGTTTTTACCCCCTCTCGGCT
GCATCCTCTAAGTGGAAAGAAATTGCAGGTCGTAGAAGCGCGTTGAAGCCTGAGAGTTGCACAGGAGTTG
CAACCCGGTAGCCTTGTTCACGACGAGAGGAGACCTAGTTGGCACGTCGCGGATGGGGATCGCTGAAGAC
TCAGCGCAGCGGGAGGATCCAAGCCTCATACGTCAACCCGCAGGACGGTGTGAGGTACTACGCGCTGCAG
ACCTACGACAACAAGATGGACGCCGAAGCCTGGCTCGCGGGCGAGAAGCGGCTCATCGAGATGGAGACCT
GGACCCCTCCACAGGACCGGGCGAAGAAGGCAGCCGCCAGCGCCATCACGCTGGAGGAGTACACCCGGAA
GTGGCTCGTGGAGCGCGACCTCGCAGACGGCACCAGGGATCTGTACAGCGGGCACGCGGAGCGCCGCATC
TACCCGGTGCTAGGTGAAGTGGCGGTCACAGAGATGACGCCAGCTCTGGTGCGTGCGTGGTGGGCCGGGA
TGGGTAGGAAGCACCCGACTGCCCGCCGGCATGCCTACAACGTCCTCCGGGCGGTGATGAACACAGCGGT
CGAGGACAAGCTGATCGCAGAGAACCCGTGCCGGATCGAGCAGAAGGCAGCCGATGAGCGCGACGTAGAG
GCGCTGACGCCTGAGGAGCTGGACATCGTCGCCGCTGAGATCTTCGTGCACTACCGGATCGCGGCATACA
TCCTGGCGTGGACGAGCCTCCGGTTCGGAGAGCTGATCGAGCTTCGCCGCAAGGACATCGTGGACGACGG
CATGACGATGAAGCTCCGGGTGCGCCGTGGCGCTTCCCGCGTGGGGAACAAGATCGTCGTTGGCAACGCC
AAGACCGTCCGGTCGAAGCGTCCTGTGACGGTTCCGCCTCACGTCGCGGAGATGATCCGAGCGCACATGA
AGGACCGTACGAAGATGAACAAGGGCCCCGAGGCATTCCTGGTGACCACGACGCAGGGCAACCGGCTGTC
GAAGTCCGCGTTCACCAAGTCGCTGAAGCGTGGCTACGCCAAGATCGGTCGGCCGGAACTCCGCATCCAC
GACCTCCGCGCTGTCGGCGCTACGTTCGCCGCTCAGGCAGGTGCGACGACCAAGGAGCTGATGGCCCGTC
TCGGTCACACGACTCCTAGGATGGCGATGAAGTACCAGATGGCGTCTGAGGCCCGCGACGAGGCTATCGC
TGAGGCGATGTCCAAGCTGGCCAAGACCTCCTGAAACGCAAAAAGCCCCCCTCCCAAGGACACTGAGTCC
TAAAGAGGGGGGTTTCTTGTCAGTACGCGAAGAACCACGCCTGGCCGCGAGCGCCAGCACCGCCGCTCTG
TGCGGAGACCTGGGCACCAGCCCCGCCGCCGCCAGGAGCATTGCCGTTCCCGCCAGCTAGCCACCTGACG
TCGGGGGGGGGGGAAAGCCACGTTGTGTCTCAAAATCTCTGATGTTACATTGCACAAGATAAAAATATAT
CATCATGAACAATAAAACTGTCTGCTTACATAAACAGTAATACAAGGGGTGTTATGAGCCATATTCAACG
GGAAACGTCTTGCTCGAGGCCGCGATTAAATTCCAACATGGATGCTGATTTATATGGGTATAAATGGGCT
CGCGATAATGTCGGGCAATCAGGTGCGACAATCTATCGCTTGTATGGGAAGCCCCATGCGCCAGAGTTGT
TTCTGAAACATGGCAAAGGTAGCGTTGCCAATGATGTTACAGATGAGATGGTCAGACTAAACTGGCTGAC
GGAATTTATGCCTCTTCCGACCATCAAGCATTTTATCCGTACTCCTGATGATGCATGGTTACTCACCACT
GCGATCCCCGGGAAAACAGCATTCCAGGTATTAGAAGAATATCCTGATTCAGGTGAAAATATTGTTGATG
CGCTGGCAGTGTTCCTGCGCCGGTTGCATTCGATTCCTGTTTGTAATTGTCCTTTTAACAGCGATCGCGT
ATTTCGTCTCGCTCAGGCGCAATCACGAATGAATAACGGTTTGGTTGATGCGAGTGATTTTGATGACGAG
CGTAATGGCTGGCCTGTTGAACAAGTCTGGAAAGAAATGCATAATCTTTTGCCATTCTCACCGGATTCAG
TCGTCACTCATGGTGATTTCTCACTTGATAACCTTATTTTTGACGAGGGGAAATTAATAGGTTGTATTGA
TGTTGGACGAGTCGGAATCGCAGACCGATACCAGGATCTTGCCATCCTATGGAACTGCCTCGGTGAGTTT
TCTCCTTCATTACAGAAACGGCTTTTTCAAAAATATGGTATTGATAATCCTGATATGAATAAATTGCAGT
TTCATTTGATGCTCGATGAGTTTTTCTAATCAGAATTGGTTAATTGGTTGTAACACTGGCAGAGCATTAC
GCTGACTTGACGGGACGGCGGCTTTGTTGAATAAATCGAACTTTTGCTGAGTTGAAGGATCAGATCACGC
ATCTTCCCGACAACGCAGACCGTTCCGTGGCAAAGCAAAAGTTCAAAATCACCAACTGGTCCACCTACAA
CAAAGCTCTCACCAACCGTGGCTCCCTCACTTTCTGGCTGG
Features (pLannotate 1.2.2; 15 found; start..end, strand, type, name):
    109..697     +  rep_origin     ori: high-copy-number ColE1/pMB1/pBR322/pUC origin of replication
   1261..1286    +  misc_feature   MCS (fragment): pBluescript multiple cloning site
   1367..2449    +  CDS            LuxA: LuxA luciferase subunit; luxA; from the Photorhabdus luminescens bioluminescence operon
   2464..3447    +  CDS            LuxB: LuxB luciferase subunit; luxB; from the Photorhabdus luminescens bioluminescence operon
   3457..3537    +  CDS            Y3661_MYCTU (fragment): Experimental evidence at protein level: Swiss-Prot protein existence level 1. From Mycobacterium tuberculosis (strain ATCC 25618 / H37Rv).
   3667..3958    +  ncRNA          Ms1: Accession: RF02566 - Mycobacterium smegmatis small RNA 1
   3934..5376    +  CDS            LuxC: LuxC fatty acid reductase; luxC; from the Photorhabdus luminescens bioluminescence operon
   5389..6312    +  CDS            LuxD: LuxD acyltransferase; luxD; from the Photorhabdus luminescens bioluminescence operon
   6337..7449    +  CDS            LuxE: LuxE; luxE; from the Photorhabdus luminescens bioluminescence operon
   7510..7556    +  terminator     rrnB T1 terminator: transcription terminator T1 from the E. coli rrnB gene
   7536..7676    -  CDS            34.1 (fragment): VG341_BPMD2 - Protein predicted: Swiss-Prot protein existence level 4. Putative excisionase. From Mycobacterium phage D29 (Mycobacteriophage D29).
   8089..9201    +  CDS            33: VINT_BPML5 - Also known as int. Protein inferred from homology: Swiss-Prot protein existence level 3. Integrase is necessary for integration of the phage into the host genome by site-specific recombination. From Mycobacterium phage L5 (Mycobacteriophage L5).
   9263..9367    -  CDS            32 (fragment): VG32_BPML5 - Protein predicted: Swiss-Prot protein existence level 4. From Mycobacterium phage L5 (Mycobacteriophage L5).
   9504..10319   +  CDS            KanR: aminoglycoside phosphotransferase; aph(3')-Ia; confers resistance to kanamycin in bacteria or G418 (Geneticin®) in eukaryotes
  10460..62      +  CDS            TRA2_ECOLX (fragment) (across the origin): Protein predicted: Swiss-Prot protein existence level 4. Required for transposition of transposon Tn903. From Escherichia coli.
