[The description below was written by a language model from this plasmid's Addgene catalogue record and pLannotate feature annotations shown in this document.]
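Description:
pMV306hsp+LuxG13 is a mycobacterial bioluminescence reporter plasmid built on the pMV306hsp backbone and catalogued as a bacterial expression vector. It is propagated in E. coli through a ColE1/pUC-type origin (annotated as a high-copy origin, although the catalogue lists the plasmid as low copy) and selected with kanamycin via an aph(3')-Ia gene, flanked by a Tn903-derived fragment. No mycobacterial replication origin is annotated. Instead, the backbone carries the mycobacteriophage L5 integrase gene together with neighbouring phage-derived fragments. This arrangement is characteristic of integrating vectors, which insert by site-specific recombination into the mycobacterial chromosome rather than persisting as an episome.

The roughly 6.2 kb insert is the Photorhabdus luminescens luxABCDE operon, cloned from an earlier lux plasmid. LuxA and LuxB form the luciferase, while LuxC, LuxD and LuxE make up the fatty acid reductase complex that regenerates the aldehyde substrate, so light is produced without any added substrate. The operon has been modified with Gram-positive enhanced translation signals ahead of luxA, luxC and luxE. The G13 promoter from Mycobacterium marinum sits between luxB and luxC, which corresponds to the mycobacterial-homology hits annotated in that interval, and gives luxCDE its own transcriptional drive. The backbone name implies an hsp promoter upstream of luxAB, but the feature table does not annotate one. An rrnB T1 terminator follows luxE.

The associated work concerns optimising bioluminescent reporters for mycobacteria, so the plasmid serves to generate stably luminescent strains. The depositor notes that the lux operon sequence was theoretical and differs slightly from the sequenced plasmid, without affecting function.
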