Addgene plasmid #26161: pMV306hsp+LuxG13
Depositing lab: Brian Robertson & Siouxsie Wiles. Depositing organization: Imperial College London. Publication: Optimisation of bioluminescent reporters for use with mycobacteria. Andreu N, Zelmer A, Fletcher T, Elkington PT, Ward TH, Ripoll J, Parish T, Bancroft GJ, Schaible U, Robertson BD, Wiles S. PLoS One. 2010 May 24;5(5):e10777. 10.1371/journal.pone.0010777 PubMed 20520722.
Backbone
  Vector backbone: pMV306hsp
  Backbone size w/o insert (bp): 4373
  Vector type: Bacterial Expression
Growth in bacteria
  Bacterial resistance: Kanamycin, 50 μg/mL
  Growth temperature: 37°C
  Growth strain: DH5alpha
  Copy number: Low Copy
Gene/Insert
  Gene/Insert name: Bacterial luciferase operon + G13 promoter (alt name: LuxABCDE)
  Species: Mycobacterium marinum + Photorhabdus luminescens
  Insert size (bp): 6186
  Mutation: It contains a gram-positive enhanced translation signal in front of luxA, luxC and luxE. G13 promoter cloned in front of luxC
  Cloning method: Restriction Enzyme; 5′ cloning site EcoRI (not destroyed); 3′ cloning site EcoRV (destroyed during cloning)
  Sequencing primers: 5′ agaataacgttggcactcgc
Resource information
  A portion of this plasmid was derived from a plasmid made by: Genes were cloned from vector pSB2025 obtained from Dr. Phil Hill at Nottingham University.
Terms and licenses: Academic/Nonprofit Terms; Industry Terms: Not Available to Industry
Depositor comments: The sequence of the Lux operon is theoretical. As such, there are a few differences between Addgene sequence and full plasmid sequence. These differences do not affect plasmid function. Qazi, S.N., et al., agr expression precedes escape of internalized Staphylococcus aureus from the host endosome. Infect Immun, 2001. 69(11): p. 7074-82.
How to cite: pMV306hsp+LuxG13 was a gift from Brian Robertson & Siouxsie Wiles (Addgene plasmid # 26161 ; http://n2t.net/addgene:26161 ; RRID:Addgene_26161)
