>Addgene plasmid #26161 | pMV306hsp+LuxG13 | addgene partial sequence | sequence record 32221 | 26161 with luxA-F (tggggcattggtatgattct)
GACCAAACAAGAGGTTATGATTTCAATAAAGGGCAGTGGCGTGACTTTGTATTAAAAGGACATAAAGATA
CTAATCGCCGTATTGATTACAGTTACGAAATCAATCCCGTGGGAACGCCGCAGGAATGTATTGACATAAT
TCAAAAAGACATTGATGCTACAGGAATATCAAATATTTGTTGTGGATTTGAAGCTAATGGAACAGTAGAC
GAAATTATTGCTTCCATGAAGCTCTTCCAGTCTGATGTCATGCCATTTCTTAAAGAAAAACAACGTTCGC
TATTATATTAGCTAAGGAGAAAGAAATGAAATTTGGATTGTTCTTCCTTAACTTCATCAATTCAACAACT
GTTCAAGAACAAAGTATAGTTCGCATGCAGGAAATAACGGAGTATGTTGATAAGTTGAATTTTGAACAGA
TTTTAGTGTATGAAAATCATTTTTCAGATAATGGTGTTGTCGGCGCTCCTCTGACTGTTTCTGGTTTTCT
GCTCGGTTTAACAGAGAAAATTAAAATTGGTTCATTAAATCACATCATTACAACTCATCATCCTGTCCGC
ATAGCGGAGGAAGCTTGCTTATTGGATCAGTTAAGTGAAGGGAGATTTATTTTAGGGTTTAGTGATTGCG
AAAAAAAAGATGAAATGCATTTTTTTAATCGCCCGGTTGAATATCAACAGCAACTATTTGAAGAGTGTTA
TGAAATCATTAACGATGCTTTAACAACAGGCTATTGTAATCCA
