>Addgene plasmid #26161 | pMV306hsp+LuxG13 | addgene partial sequence | sequence record 32222 | 26161 with pMV306-R (5' ctttcgatgctgacaaacga 3')
GACGAGGGGCATTCACACCAGATTGGAGCTGGTGCAGTGAAGAGAATAGACCGGGACAAGGTTGCACCGG
GAGTTGCAGCGGTCGGAACCCTCGCCGTCGGCGGGCTGGCGTTCGCCCTGTCGTTCACGGCTCTAGCTGA
TCACCGCGGCCATGATGGCATAAAACGAAAGGCCCAGTCTTTCGACTGAGCCTTTCGTTTTATTTGATGC
CTGGCAGTCGATCGTACGCTAGTTAACTACGTCGACATCGATAAGCTTGATGGATATCAACTATCAAACG
CTTCGGTTAAGCTTAAAGCACACCCTTTCTGCGTCCTCGTATTGACGCGACGTAAAATTTCAACGAGCAC
GCCGGGATACTTACCATATTCTCTGCTAATTATCCCGACATCATCGGTAACAATAAATGCTGGATAACTG
GTTGCTGACGCATCCATATAACTCATCAACCCCGGCGTTCCATCAGGTACAGGTTTCAACGTTTCAGGAT
CAAGCGCTCGCGCATATACCCACGGCGGAACATGTTTACGCTGCATTTCATCCTCAAAGAAACAAGTGTT
GAGTTCAGCTTGATTAAATATATCTCGGATCTGACTAATATCACTGAGATTGAAAGTATCAAATAAAAGA
TGATTGAAATCATCACGTTTCAGAGATTCTTTTTCGTAACTTTTCCAGCCGCCTCCGGTTATGATATAAA
GGCTTTTATCTCCAGAAAATGAGATTTTTTTATCTTTCATATAATGGCAGAGTAAATAAATAAAGTATGG
CGAA
